Addgene plasmid #49191: pBSFI-myr-akt-T308A/S473A
Purpose: cDNA of Akt1 with myristyolation signal and point mutation from T to A at position 308 and S to A at position 473 in cloning vector
Depositing lab: Peter Vogt. Depositing organization: Scripps California (The Scripps Research Institute). Publication: The akt kinase: molecular determinants of oncogenicity. Aoki M, Batista O, Bellacosa A, Tsichlis P, Vogt PK. Proc Natl Acad Sci U S A. 1998 Dec 8;95(25):14950-5. 10.1073/pnas.95.25.14950 PubMed 9843996.
Backbone
  Vector backbone: pBSFI
  Backbone size w/o insert (bp): 3000
  Total vector size (bp): 4500
  Modifications to backbone: pBSFI is based on pBluescript SK, with a different MCS inserted between SacI and KpnI
  Vector type: Adaptor Plasmid
Growth in bacteria
  Bacterial resistance: Ampicillin, 100 μg/mL
  Growth temperature: 37°C
  Growth strain: DH5alpha
  Copy number: High Copy
Gene/Insert
  Gene/Insert name: Akt1 (alt name: Akt)
  Species: M. musculus (mouse)
  Insert size (bp): 1500
  Mutation: T308A; S473A
  GenBank ID: NM_009652.3
  Entrez Gene: Akt1 (a.k.a. Akt, LTR-akt, PKB, PKB/Akt, PKBalpha, Rac)
  Promoter: T7
  Tag / fusion protein: myristolation signal (N terminal on insert); HA tag (C terminal on insert)
  Cloning method: Restriction Enzyme; 5′ cloning site BamHI (destroyed during cloning); 3′ cloning site EcoRI (not destroyed)
  Sequencing primers: 5′ T3; 3′ T7
Terms and licenses: Academic/Nonprofit Terms; Industry Terms: Not Available to Industry
How to cite: pBSFI-myr-akt-T308A/S473A was a gift from Peter Vogt (Addgene plasmid # 49191 ; http://n2t.net/addgene:49191 ; RRID:Addgene_49191)
