[The description below was written by a language model from this plasmid's Addgene catalogue record and pLannotate feature annotations shown in this document.]
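Description:
pBSFI-myr-akt-T308A/S473A is a small (about 4.5 kb) high-copy bacterial cloning plasmid carrying a modified mouse Akt1 cDNA. Its backbone, pBSFI, is a pBluescript SK derivative in which a different multiple cloning site was placed between SacI and KpnI, and the record classes it as an adaptor plasmid, meaning a shuttle for moving the insert into other vectors rather than an expression construct in its own right. It is propagated in E. coli through a ColE1/pUC-type origin and selected with ampicillin via the β-lactamase gene. An f1 origin allows single-stranded DNA production. Remnants of the pBluescript lac region (lac promoter, operator, CAP site and lacZα fragment) flank the cloning site.

The roughly 1.5 kb insert encodes Akt1 fused at its N terminus to the Src-derived myristoylation signal, which targets the kinase to membranes. The C terminus carries an HA epitope tag for detection, annotated as a short fragment of a 3xHA element. Two point mutations, T308A and S473A, replace the two regulatory phosphorylation sites with non-phosphorylatable alanines. The insert was cloned between BamHI (destroyed) and EcoRI sites.

The catalogue lists T7 as the promoter. In the feature table, however, the T7 promoter lies downstream of the coding sequence on the opposite strand, while the T3 and lac promoters sit upstream in the sense orientation. T3 would therefore be expected to give sense transcripts in vitro. No eukaryotic promoter is annotated. The construct serves as a source of this mutant for subcloning, in the context of work dissecting the determinants of Akt oncogenicity.
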