Features (pLannotate 1.2.2; 14 found; start..end, strand, type, name):
     63..83      +  CDS            myr: N-myristoylation signal from Src kinase (Pellman et al., 1985; Kaplan et al., 1988)
     96..1535    +  CDS            Akt1: AKT1_MOUSE - Also known as Akt, Rac. Experimental evidence at protein level: Swiss-Prot protein existence level 1. AKT1 is one of 3 closely related serine/threonine-protein kinases (AKT1, AKT2 and AKT3) called the AKT kinase, and which regulate many processes including metabolism, proliferation, cell survival, growth and angiogenesis. This is mediated through serine and/or threonine phosphorylation of a range of downstream substrates. Over 100 substrate candidates have been reported so far, but for most of them, no isoform specificity has been reported (PubMed:11882383, PubMed:21620960, PubMed
   1536..1563    +  CDS            3xHA (fragment): three tandem HA epitope tags
   1632..1650    -  promoter       T7 promoter: promoter for bacteriophage T7 RNA polymerase
   1653..1810    +  CDS            lacZα (fragment): LacZα fragment of β-galactosidase; lacZ fragment
   1841..2269    -  rep_origin     f1 ori (sequence partly withheld): f1 bacteriophage origin of replication; arrow indicates direction of (+) strand synthesis
   2296..2400    +  promoter       AmpR promoter: bla
   2401..3261    +  CDS            AmpR: β-lactamase; bla; confers resistance to ampicillin, carbenicillin, and related antibiotics
   3432..4020    +  rep_origin     ori: high-copy-number ColE1/pMB1/pBR322/pUC origin of replication
   4203..4295    +  CDS            lacI (fragment): lac repressor; lacI; The lac repressor binds to the lac operator to inhibit transcription in E. coli. This inhibition can be relieved by adding lactose or isopropyl-β-D-thiogalactopyranoside (IPTG).
   4308..4329    +  protein_bind   CAP binding site: CAP binding activates transcription in the presence of cAMP. E. coli catabolite activator protein
   4344..4374    +  promoter       lac promoter: promoter for the E. coli lac operon
   4382..4398    +  protein_bind   lac operator: The lac repressor binds to the lac operator to inhibit transcription in E. coli. This inhibition can be relieved by adding lactose or isopropyl-β-D-thiogalactopyranoside (IPTG). lac repressor encoded by lacI
   4443..4461    +  promoter       T3 promoter: promoter for bacteriophage T3 RNA polymerase
>Addgene plasmid #49191 | pBSFI-myr-akt-T308A/S473A | depositor full sequence | sequence record 72750 | pBSFI-myr-akt-T308A/S473A sequence 4474 bps
AGCTGGCCATTACGGCCGCGGCCGCCTCTAGAGGATCTGGTACCACGCGTATCGATAAGCTTATGGGGAG
CAGCAAGAGCAAGCCCAAGTCTAGAATGAACGACGTAGCCATTGTGAAGGAGGGCTGGCTGCACAAACGA
GGGGAATATATTAAAACCTGGCGGCCACGCTACTTCCTCCTCAAGAACGATGGCACCTTTATTGGCTACA
AGGAACGGCCTCAGGATGTGGATCAGCGAGAGTCCCCACTCAACAACTTCTCAGTGGCACAATGCCAGCT
GATGAAGACAGAGCGGCCAAGGCCCAACACCTTTATCATCCGCTGCCTGCAGTGGACCACAGTCATTGAG
CGCACCTTCCATGTGGAAACGCCTGAGGAGCGGGAAGAATGGGCCACCGCCATTCAGACTGTGGCCGATG
GACTCAAGAGGCAGGAAGAAGAGACGATGGACTTCCGATCAGGCTCACCCAGTGACAACTCAGGGGCTGA
AGAGATGGAGGTGTCCCTGGCCAAGCCCAAGCACCGTGTGACCATGAACGAGTTTGAGTACCTGAAACTA
CTGGGCAAGGGCACCTTTGGGAAAGTGATTCTGGTGAAAGAGAAGGCCACAGGCCGCTACTATGCCATGA
AGATCCTCAAGAAGGAGGTCATCGTCGCCAAGGATGAGGTTGCCCACACGCTTACTGAGAACCGTGTCCT
GCAGAACTCTAGGCATCCCTTCCTTACGGCCCTCAAGTACTCATTCCAGACCCACGACCGCCTCTGCTTT
GTCATGGAGTATGCCAACGGGGGCGAGCTCTTCTTCCACCTGTCTCGAGAGCGCGTGTTCTCCGAGGACC
GGGCCCGCTTCTATGGTGCGGAGATTGTGTCTGCCCTGGACTACTTGCACTCCGAGAAGAACGTGGTGTA
CCGGGACCTGAAGCTGGAGAACCTCATGCTGGACAAGGACGGGCACATCAAGATAACGGACTTCGGGCTG
TGCAAGGAGGGGATCAAGGATGGTGCCACTATGAAGGCATTCTGCGGAACGCCGGAGTACCTGGCCCCTG
AGGTGCTGGAGGACAACGACTACGGCCGTGCAGTGGACTGGTGGGGGCTGGGCGTGGTCATGTATGAGAT
GATGTGTGGCCGCCTGCCCTTCTACAACCAGGACCACGAGAAGCTGTTCGAGCTGATCCTCATGGAGGAG
ATCCGCTTCCCGCGCACACTCGGCCCTGAGGCCAAGTCCCTGCTCTCCGGGCTGCTCAAGAAGGACCCTA
CACAGAGGCTCGGTGGGGGCTCTGAGGATGCCAAGGAGATCATGCAGCACCGGTTCTTTGCCAACATCGT
GTGGCAGGATGTGTATGAGAAGAAGCTGAGCCCACCTTTCAAGCCCCAGGTCACCTCTGAGACTGACACC
AGGTATTTCGATGAGGAGTTCACAGCTCAGATGATCACCATCACGCCGCCTGATCAAGATGACAGCATGG
AGTGTGTGGACAGTGAGCGGAGGCCGCACTTCCCCCAGTTCGCCTACTCAGCCAGTGGCACAGCCTACCC
ATACGATGTTCCAGATTACGCTTCTAGATGAATTCACGCGTAAGCTTATCGATGTCGACGGGCCCGGCCG
CCTCGGCCGTACCCAATTCGCCCTATAGTGAGTCGTATTACAATTCACTGGCCGTCGTTTTACAACGTCG
TGACTGGGAAAACCCTGGCGTTACCCAACTTAATCGCCTTGCAGCACATCCCCCTTTCGCCAGCTGGCGT
AATAGCGAAGAGGCCCGCACCGATCGCCCTTCCCAACAGTTGCGCAGCCTGAATGGCGAATGGAAATTGT
AAGCGTTAATATTTTGTTAAAATTCGCGTTAAATTTTTGTTAAATCAGCTCATTTTTTAACCAATAGGCC
GAAATCGGCAAAATCCCTTATAAATCAAAAGAATAGACCGAGATAGGGT
[37 nt withheld, positions 1940-1976]
AAAGAACGTGGACTCCAACGTCAAAGG
[49 nt withheld, positions 2004-2052]
T
[91 nt withheld, positions 2054-2144]
G
[124 nt withheld, positions 2146-2269]
CAGGTGGCACTTTTCGGGGAAATGTGCGCGGAACCCCTATTTGTTTATTTTTCTAAATACATTCAAATAT
GTATCCGCTCATGAGACAATAACCCTGATAAATGCTTCAATAATATTGAAAAAGGAAGAGTATGAGTATT
CAACATTTCCGTGTCGCCCTTATTCCCTTTTTTGCGGCATTTTGCCTTCCTGTTTTTGCTCACCCAGAAA
CGCTGGTGAAAGTAAAAGATGCTGAAGATCAGTTGGGTGCACGAGTGGGTTACATCGAACTGGATCTCAA
CAGCGGTAAGATCCTTGAGAGTTTTCGCCCCGAAGAACGTTTTCCAATGATGAGCACTTTTAAAGTTCTG
CTATGTGGCGCGGTATTATCCCGTATTGACGCCGGGCAAGAGCAACTCGGTCGCCGCATACACTATTCTC
AGAATGACTTGGTTGAGTACTCACCAGTCACAGAAAAGCATCTTACGGATGGCATGACAGTAAGAGAATT
ATGCAGTGCTGCCATAACCATGAGTGATAACACTGCGGCCAACTTACTTCTGACAACGATCGGAGGACCG
AAGGAGCTAACCGCTTTTTTGCACAACATGGGGGATCATGTAACTCGCCTTGATCGTTGGGAACCGGAGC
TGAATGAAGCCATACCAAACGACGAGCGTGACACCACGATGCCTGTAGCAATGGCAACAACGTTGCGCAA
ACTATTAACTGGCGAACTACTTACTCTAGCTTCCCGGCAACAATTAATAGACTGGATGGAGGCGGATAAA
GTTGCAGGACCACTTCTGCGCTCGGCCCTTCCGGCTGGCTGGTTTATTGCTGATAAATCTGGAGCCGGTG
AGCGTGGGTCTCGCGGTATCATTGCAGCACTGGGGCCAGATGGTAAGCCCTCCCGTATCGTAGTTATCTA
CACGACGGGGAGTCAGGCAACTATGGATGAACGAAATAGACAGATCGCTGAGATAGGTGCCTCACTGATT
AAGCATTGGTAACTGTCAGACCAAGTTTACTCATATATACTTTAGATTGATTTAAAACTTCATTTTTAAT
TTAAAAGGATCTAGGTGAAGATCCTTTTTGATAATCTCATGACCAAAATCCCTTAACGTGAGTTTTCGTT
CCACTGAGCGTCAGACCCCGTAGAAAAGATCAAAGGATCTTCTTGAGATCCTTTTTTTCTGCGCGTAATC
TGCTGCTTGCAAACAAAAAAACCACCGCTACCAGCGGTGGTTTGTTTGCCGGATCAAGAGCTACCAACTC
TTTTTCCGAAGGTAACTGGCTTCAGCAGAGCGCAGATACCAAATACTGTCCTTCTAGTGTAGCCGTAGTT
AGGCCACCACTTCAAGAACTCTGTAGCACCGCCTACATACCTCGCTCTGCTAATCCTGTTACCAGTGGCT
GCTGCCAGTGGCGATAAGTCGTGTCTTACCGGGTTGGACTCAAGACGATAGTTACCGGATAAGGCGCAGC
GGTCGGGCTGAACGGGGGGTTCGTGCACACAGCCCAGCTTGGAGCGAACGACCTACACCGAACTGAGATA
CCTACAGCGTGAGCTATGAGAAAGCGCCACGCTTCCCGAAGGGAGAAAGGCGGACAGGTATCCGGTAAGC
GGCAGGGTCGGAACAGGAGAGCGCACGAGGGAGCTTCCAGGGGGAAACGCCTGGTATCTTTATAGTCCTG
TCGGGTTTCGCCACCTCTGACTTGAGCGTCGATTTTTGTGATGCTCGTCAGGGGGGCGGAGCCTATGGAA
AAACGCCAGCAACGCGGCCTTTTTACGGTTCCTGGCCTTTTGCTGGCCTTTTGCTCACATGTTCTTTCCT
GCGTTATCCCCTGATTCTGTGGATAACCGTATTACCGCCTTTGAGTGAGCTGATACCGCTCGCCGCAGCC
GAACGACCGAGCGCAGCGAGTCAGTGAGCGAGGAAGCGGAAGAGCGCCCAATACGCAAACCGCCTCTCCC
CGCGCGTTGGCCGATTCATTAATGCAGCTGGCACGACAGGTTTCCCGACTGGAAAGCGGGCAGTGAGCGC
AACGCAATTAATGTGAGTTAGCTCACTCATTAGGCACCCCAGGCTTTACACTTTATGCTTCCGGCTCGTA
TGTTGTGTGGAATTGTGAGCGGATAACAATTTCACACAGGAAACAGCTATGACCATGATTACGCCAAGCT
CGAAATTAACCCTCACTAAAGGGAACAAAAGCTGG
