>Addgene plasmid #49191 | pBSFI-myr-akt-T308A/S473A | addgene partial sequence | sequence record 74620 | M13-Reverse
GGGAACAAAAGCTGGAGCTGGCCATTACGGCCGCGGCCGCCTCTAGAGGATCTGGTACCACGCGTATCGA
TAAGCTTATGGGGAGCAGCAAGAGCAAGCCCAAGTCTAGAATGAACGACGTAGCCATTGTGAAGGAGGGC
TGGCTGCACAAACGAGGGGAATATATTAAAACCTGGCGGCCACGCTACTTCCTCCTCAAGAACGATGGCA
CCTTTATTGGCTACAAGGAACGGCCTCAGGATGTGGATCAGCGAGAGTCCCCACTCAACAACTTCTCAGT
GGCACAATGCCAGCTGATGAAGACAGAGCGGCCAAGGCCCAACACCTTTATCATCCGCTGCCTGCAGTGG
ACCACAGTCATTGAGCGCACCTTCCATGTGGAAACGCCTGAGGAGCGGGAAGAATGGGCCACCGCCATTC
AGACTGTGGCCGATGGACTCAAGAGGCAGGAAGAAGAGACGATGGACTTCCGATCAGGCTCACCCAGTGA
CAACTCAGGGGCTGAAGAGATGGAGGTGTCCCTGGCCAAGCCCAAGCACCGTGTGACCATGAACGAGTTT
GAGTACCTGAAACTACTGGGCAAGGGCACCTTTGGGAAAGTGATTCTGGTGAAAGAGAAGGCCACAGGCC
GCTACTATGCCATGAAGATCCTCAAGAAGGAGGTCATCGTCGCCAAGGATGAGGTTGCCCACACGCTTAC
TGAGAACCGTGTCCTGCAGAACTCTAGGCATCCCTTCCTTACGGCCCTCAAGTACTCATTCCAGACCCAC
GACCGCCTCTGCTTTGTCATGGAGTATGCCAACGGGGGCGAGCTCTTCTTCCACCTGTCTCGAGAGCGCG
TGTTCTCCGAGGACCGGGCCCGCTTCTATGGTGCGGAGATTGTGTCTGCCCTGGACTAC
