>Addgene plasmid #49191 | pBSFI-myr-akt-T308A/S473A | addgene partial sequence | sequence record 75188 | T7 5'-TAATACGACTCACTATAGGG-3'
GTCGACATCGATAAGCTTACGCGTGAATTCATCTAGAAGCGTAATCTGGAACATCGTATGGGTAGGCTGT
GCCACTGGCTGAGTAGGCGAACTGGGGGAAGTGCGGCCTCCGCTCACTGTCCACACACTCCATGCTGTCA
TCTTGATCAGGCGGCGTGATGGTGATCATCTGAGCTGTGAACTCCTCATCGAAATACCTGGTGTCAGTCT
CAGAGGTGACCTGGGGCTTGAAAGGTGGGCTCAGCTTCTTCTCATACACATCCTGCCACACGATGTTGGC
AAAGAACCGGTGCTGCATGATCTCCTTGGCATCCTCAGAGCCCCCACCGAGCCTCTGTGTAGGGTCCTTC
TTGAGCAGCCCGGAGAGCAGGGACTTGGCCTCAGGGCCGAGTGTGCGCGGGAAGCGGATCTCCTCCATGA
GGATCAGCTCGAACAGCTTCTCGTGGTCCTGGTTGTAGAAGGGCAGGCGGCCACACATCATCTCATACAT
GACCACGCCCAGCCCCCACCAGTCCACTGCACGGCCGTAGTCGTTGTCCTCCAGCACCTCAGGGGCCAGG
TACTCCGGCGTTCCGCAGAATGCCTTCATAGTGGCACCATCCTTGATCCCCTCCTTGCACAGCCCGAAGT
CCGTTATCTTGATGTGCCCGTCCTTGTCCAGCATGAGGTTCTCCAGCTTCAGGTCCCGGTACACCACGTT
CTTCTCGGAGTGCAAGTAGTCCAGGGCAGACACAATCTCCGCACCATAGAAGCGGGCCCGGTCCTCGGAG
AACACGCGCTCTCGAGACAGGTGGAAGAAGAGCTCGCCCCCGTTGGCATACTCCATGACAAAGCAGAGGC
GGTCGTGGGTCTGGAATGAGTACTTGAGGGCCGTAAGGAAGGGATGCCTA
