>Addgene plasmid #49191 | pBSFI-myr-akt-T308A/S473A | addgene partial sequence | sequence record 75367 | T3 5'-GCAATTAACCCTCACTAAAGG-3'
CTAGAGGATCTGGTACCACGCGTATCGATAAGCTTATGGGGAGCAGCAAGAGCAAGCCCAAGTCTAGAAT
GAACGACGTAGCCATTGTGAAGGAGGGCTGGCTGCACAAACGAGGGGAATATATTAAAACCTGGCGGCCA
CGCTACTTCCTCCTCAAGAACGATGGCACCTTTATTGGCTACAAGGAACGGCCTCAGGATGTGGATCAGC
GAGAGTCCCCACTCAACAACTTCTCAGTGGCACAATGCCAGCTGATGAAGACAGAGCGGCCAAGGCCCAA
CACCTTTATCATCCGCTGCCTGCAGTGGACCACAGTCATTGAGCGCACCTTCCATGTGGAAACGCCTGAG
GAGCGGGAAGAATGGGCCACCGCCATTCAGACTGTGGCCGATGGACTCAAGAGGCAGGAAGAAGAGACGA
TGGACTTCCGATCAGGCTCACCCAGTGACAACTCAGGGGCTGAAGAGATGGAGGTGTCCCTGGCCAAGCC
CAAGCACCGTGTGACCATGAACGAGTTTGAGTACCTGAAACTACTGGGCAAGGGCACCTTTGGGAAAGTG
ATTCTGGTGAAAGAGAAGGCCACAGGCCGCTACTATGCCATGAAGATCCTCAAGAAGGAGGTCATCGTCG
CCAAGGATGAGGTTGCCCACACGCTTACTGAGAACCGTGTCCTGCAGAACTCTAGGCATCCCTTCCTTAC
GGCCCTCAAGTACTCATTCCAGACCCACGACCGCCTCTGCTTTGTCATGGAGTATGCCAACGGGGGCGAG
CTCTTCTTCCACCTGTCTCGAGAGCGCGTGTTCTCCGAGGACCGGGCCCGCTTCTATGGTGCGGAGATTG
TGTCTGCCCTGGACTACTTGCACTCC
